>Addgene plasmid #248782 | pCMV-sp7(mouse)-3HA | addgene full sequence | sequence record 498401 | Addgene NGS Result
GTTAGGCGTTTTGCGCTGCTTCGCGATGTACGGGCCAGATATACGCGTTGACATTGATTATTGACTAGTT
ATTAATAGTAATCAATTACGGGGTCATTAGTTCATAGCCCATATATGGAGTTCCGCGTTACATAACTTAC
GGTAAATGGCCCGCCTGGCTGACCGCCCAACGACCCCCGCCCATTGACGTCAATAATGACGTATGTTCCC
ATAGTAACGCCAATAGGGACTTTCCATTGACGTCAATGGGTGGAGTATTTACGGTAAACTGCCCACTTGG
CAGTACATCAAGTGTATCATATGCCAAGTACGCCCCCTATTGACGTCAATGACGGTAAATGGCCCGCCTG
GCATTATGCCCAGTACATGACCTTATGGGACTTTCCTACTTGGCAGTACATCTACGTATTAGTCATCGCT
ATTACCATGGTGATGCGGTTTTGGCAGTACATCAATGGGCGTGGATAGCGGTTTGACTCACGGGGATTTC
CAAGTCTCCACCCCATTGACGTCAATGGGAGTTTGTTTTGGCACCAAAATCAACGGGACTTTCCAAAATG
TCGTAACAACTCCGCCCCATTGACGCAAATGGGCGGTAGGCGTGTACGGTGGGAGGTCTATATAAGCAGA
GCTCTGGCTAGCGTTTAAACTTAAGCTTGGTACCGAGCTCGGATCCGCCACCATGGCGTCCTCTCTGCTT
GAGGAAGAAGCTCACTATGGCTCCAGTCCCCTGGCCATGCTGACTGCAGCCTGCAGCAAATTTGGCGGCT
CTAGCCCTCTGCGGGACTCAACAACCCTGGGGAAAGGAGGCACAAAGAAGCCATACGCTGACCTTTCAGC
CCCCAAAACCATGGGGGACGCCTACCCAGCTCCCTTCTCAAGCACCAATGGACTCCTCTCTCCTGCAGGC
AGTCCTCCGGCCCCAGCCTCTGGCTATGCAAATGACTACCCACCCTTCCCTCACTCATTTCCTGGGCCCA
CCGGTGCCCAAGACCCTGGGCTCCTAGTGCCTAAGGGGCACAGCTCGTCTGACTGCCTGCCTAGTGTCTA
CACTTCCCTGGATATGACTCATCCCTATGGCTCGTGGTACAAGGCAGGCATCCACGCAGGCATCTCACCA
GGTCCAGGCAACACACCTACTCCTTGGTGGGACATGCACCCTGGGGGCAACTGGCTAGGTGGTGGTCAGG
GCCAGGGTGATGGGCTGCAAGGGACACTGTCCACAGGCCCTGCCCAGCCTCCACTGAACCCCCAGCTGCC
TACTTACCCATCTGACTTTGCTCCCCTTAACCCAGCTCCCTACCCAGCGCCCCACCTCTTGCAACCAGGG
CCCCAGCATGTCCTACCCCAAGATGTCTATAAGCCCAAGGCGGTTGGCAATAGTGGGCAACTGGAGGGGA
GTGGTGCAGCCAAACCCCCTCGGGGTGCTGGCACAGGGGGCAGCGGTGGATATGCGGGCAGTGGGGCAGG
GCGTTCTACCTGCGACTGCCCCAACTGTCAGGAGCTAGAGCGGCTCGGGGCAGCAGCGGCTGGGCTGAGG
AAGAAGCCCATTCACAGCTGCCACATCCCTGGGTGCGGCAAGGTGTACGGCAAGGCTTCGCATCTGAAAG
CCCACTTGCGCTGGCACACTGGCGAGAGGCCTTTCGTCTGCAACTGGCTTTTCTGCGGCAAGAGGTTCAC
TCGCTCTGACGAGCTGGAGCGCCACGTGCGCACTCACACCCGGGAGAAGAAGTTCACCTGCCTGCTCTGT
TCCAAGCGCTTTACCAGAAGCGACCACTTGAGCAAACATCAGCGCACCCACGGGGAGCCAGGCCCGGGAC
CGCCCCCAAGTGGCCCTAAGGAGCTGGGGGAGGGTCGCAGCGTCGGGGAAGAAGAAGCCAATCAGCCGCC
CCGATCTTCCACTTCGCCTGCACCCCCAGAAAAAGCCCACGGAGGCAGCCCAGAGCAGAGCAACCTGCTA
GAGATCCTCGAGGGTACCTACCCATACGACGTACCTGATTATGCAACTTATCCTTATGATGTACCTGATT
ATGCTAGCTATCCTTATGATGTCCCAGACTACGCATAGTGATATCTCGACAATCAACCTCTGGATTACAA
AATTTGTGAAAGATTGACTGGTATTCTTAACTATGTTGCTCCTTTTACGCTATGTGGATACGCTGCTTTA
ATGCCTTTGTATCATGCTATTGCTTCCCGTATGGCTTTCATTTTCTCCTCCTTGTATAAATCCTGGTTGC
TGTCTCTTTATGAGGAGTTGTGGCCCGTTGTCAGGCAACGTGGCGTGGTGTGCACTGTGTTTGCTGACGC
AACCCCCACTGGTTGGGGCATTGCCACCACCTGTCAGCTCCTTTCCGGGACTTTCGCTTTCCCCCTCCCT
ATTGCCACGGCGGAACTCATCGCCGCCTGCCTTGCCCGCTGCTGGACAGGGGCTCGGCTGTTGGGCACTG
ACAATTCCGTGGTGTTGTCGGGGAAGCTGACGTCCTTTCCATGGCTGCTCGCCTGTGTTGCCACCTGGAT
TCTGCGCGGGACGTCCTTCTGCTACGTCCCTTCGGCCCTCAATCCAGCGGACCTTCCTTCCCGCGGCCTG
CTGCCGGCTCTGCGGCCTCTTCCGCGTCTTCGCCTTCGCCCTCAGACGAGTCGGATCTCCCTTTGGGCCG
CCTCCCCGCCTGGAAACGGGGGAGGCTAACTGAAACACGGAAGGAGACAATACCGGAAGGAACCCGCGCT
ATGACGGCAATAAAAAGACAGAATAAAACGCACGGGTGTTGGGTCGTTTGTTCATAAACGCGGGGTTCGG
TCCCAGGGCTGGCACTCTGTCGATACCCCACCGAGACCCCATTGGGGCCAATACGCCCGCGTTTCTTCCT
TTTCCCCACCCCACCCCCCAAGTTCGGGTGAAGGCCCAGGGCTCGCAGCCAACGTCGGGGCGGCAGGCCC
TGCCATAGCAGATCTGCGCAGCTGGGGCTCTAGGGGGTATCCCC
[124 nt withheld, positions 2985-3108]
C
[91 nt withheld, positions 3110-3200]
A
[49 nt withheld, positions 3202-3250]
CCTTTGACGTTGGAGTCCACGTTCTTT
[37 nt withheld, positions 3278-3314]
ACCCTATCTCGGTCTATTCTTTTGATTTATAAGGGATTTTGCCGATTTCGGCCTATTGGTTAAAAAATGA
GCTGATTTAACAAAAATTTAACGCGAATTAATTCTGTGGAATGTGTGTCAGTTAGGGTGTGGAAAGTCCC
CAGGCTCCCCAGCAGGCAGAAGTATGCAAAGCATGCATCTCAATTAGTCAGCAACCAGGTGTGGAAAGTC
CCCAGGCTCCCCAGCAGGCAGAAGTATGCAAAGCATGCATCTCAATTAGTCAGCAACCATAGTCCCGCCC
CTAACTCCGCCCATCCCGCCCCTAACTCCGCCCAGTTCCGCCCATTCTCCGCCCCATGGCTGACTAATTT
TTTTTATTTATGCAGAGGCCGAGGCCGCCTCTGCCTCTGAGCTATTCCAGAAGTAGTGAGGAGGCTTTTT
TGGAGGCCTAGGCTTTTGCAAAAAGCTCCCGGGAGCTTGTATATCCATTTTCGGATCTGATCAAGAGACA
GGATGAGGATCGTTTCGCATGATTGAACAAGATGGATTGCACGCAGGTTCTCCGGCCGCTTGGGTGGAGA
GGCTATTCGGCTATGACTGGGCACAACAGACAATCGGCTGCTCTGATGCCGCCGTGTTCCGGCTGTCAGC
GCAGGGGCGCCCGGTTCTTTTTGTCAAGACCGACCTGTCCGGTGCCCTGAATGAACTGCAGGACGAGGCA
GCGCGGCTATCGTGGCTGGCCACGACGGGCGTTCCTTGCGCAGCTGTGCTCGACGTTGTCACTGAAGCGG
GAAGGGACTGGCTGCTATTGGGCGAAGTGCCGGGGCAGGATCTCCTGTCATCTCACCTTGCTCCTGCCGA
GAAAGTATCCATCATGGCTGATGCAATGCGGCGGCTGCATACGCTTGATCCGGCTACCTGCCCATTCGAC
CACCAAGCGAAACATCGCATCGAGCGAGCACGTACTCGGATGGAAGCCGGTCTTGTCGATCAGGATGATC
TGGACGAAGAGCATCAGGGGCTCGCGCCAGCCGAACTGTTCGCCAGGCTCAAGGCGCGCATGCCCGACGG
CGAGGATCTCGTCGTGACCCATGGCGATGCCTGCTTGCCGAATATCATGGTGGAAAATGGCCGCTTTTCT
GGATTCATCGACTGTGGCCGGCTGGGTGTGGCGGACCGCTATCAGGACATAGCGTTGGCTACCCGTGATA
TTGCTGAAGAGCTTGGCGGCGAATGGGCTGACCGCTTCCTCGTGCTTTACGGTATCGCCGCTCCCGATTC
GCAGCGCATCGCCTTCTATCGCCTTCTTGACGAGTTCTTCTGAGCGGGACTCTGGGGTTCGAAATGACCG
ACCAAGCGACGCCCAACCTGCCATCACGAGATTTCGATTCCACCGCCGCCTTCTATGAAAGGTTGGGCTT
CGGAATCGTTTTCCGGGACGCCGGCTGGATGATCCTCCAGCGCGGGGATCTCATGCTGGAGTTCTTCGCC
CACCCCAACTTGTTTATTGCAGCTTATAATGGTTACAAATAAAGCAATAGCATCACAAATTTCACAAATA
AAGCATTTTTTTCACTGCATTCTAGTTGTGGTTTGTCCAAACTCATCAATGTATCTTATCATGTCTGTAT
ACCGTCGACCTCTAGCTAGAGCTTGGCGTAATCATGGTCATAGCTGTTTCCTGTGTGAAATTGTTATCCG
CTCACAATTCCACACAACATACGAGCCGGAAGCATAAAGTGTAAAGCCTGGGGTGCCTAATGAGTGAGCT
AACTCACATTAATTGCGTTGCGCTCACTGCCCGCTTTCCAGTCGGGAAACCTGTCGTGCCAGCTGCATTA
ATGAATCGGCCAACGCGCGGGGAGAGGCGGTTTGCGTATTGGGCGCTCTTCCGCTTCCTCGCTCACTGAC
TCGCTGCGCTCGGTCGTTCGGCTGCGGCGAGCGGTATCAGCTCACTCAAAGGCGGTAATACGGTTATCCA
CAGAATCAGGGGATAACGCAGGAAAGAACATGTGAGCAAAAGGCCAGCAAAAGGCCAGGAACCGTAAAAA
GGCCGCGTTGCTGGCGTTTTTCCATAGGCTCCGCCCCCCTGACGAGCATCACAAAAATCGACGCTCAAGT
CAGAGGTGGCGAAACCCGACAGGACTATAAAGATACCAGGCGTTTCCCCCTGGAAGCTCCCTCGTGCGCT
CTCCTGTTCCGACCCTGCCGCTTACCGGATACCTGTCCGCCTTTCTCCCTTCGGGAAGCGTGGCGCTTTC
TCATAGCTCACGCTGTAGGTATCTCAGTTCGGTGTAGGTCGTTCGCTCCAAGCTGGGCTGTGTGCACGAA
CCCCCCGTTCAGCCCGACCGCTGCGCCTTATCCGGTAACTATCGTCTTGAGTCCAACCCGGTAAGACACG
ACTTATCGCCACTGGCAGCAGCCACTGGTAACAGGATTAGCAGAGCGAGGTATGTAGGCGGTGCTACAGA
GTTCTTGAAGTGGTGGCCTAACTACGGCTACACTAGAAGAACAGTATTTGGTATCTGCGCTCTGCTGAAG
CCAGTTACCTTCGGAAAAAGAGTTGGTAGCTCTTGATCCGGCAAACAAACCACCGCTGGTAGCGGTGGTT
TTTTTGTTTGCAAGCAGCAGATTACGCGCAGAAAAAAAGGATCTCAAGAAGATCCTTTGATCTTTTCTAC
GGGGTCTGACGCTCAGTGGAACGAAAACTCACGTTAAGGGATTTTGGTCATGAGATTATCAAAAAGGATC
TTCACCTAGATCCTTTTAAATTAAAAATGAAGTTTTAAATCAATCTAAAGTATATATGAGTAAACTTGGT
CTGACAGTTACCAATGCTTAATCAGTGAGGCACCTATCTCAGCGATCTGTCTATTTCGTTCATCCATAGT
TGCCTGACTCCCCGTCGTGTAGATAACTACGATACGGGAGGGCTTACCATCTGGCCCCAGTGCTGCAATG
ATACCGCGAGACCCACGCTCACCGGCTCCAGATTTATCAGCAATAAACCAGCCAGCCGGAAGGGCCGAGC
GCAGAAGTGGTCCTGCAACTTTATCCGCCTCCATCCAGTCTATTAATTGTTGCCGGGAAGCTAGAGTAAG
TAGTTCGCCAGTTAATAGTTTGCGCAACGTTGTTGCCATTGCTACAGGCATCGTGGTGTCACGCTCGTCG
TTTGGTATGGCTTCATTCAGCTCCGGTTCCCAACGATCAAGGCGAGTTACATGATCCCCCATGTTGTGCA
AAAAAGCGGTTAGCTCCTTCGGTCCTCCGATCGTTGTCAGAAGTAAGTTGGCCGCAGTGTTATCACTCAT
GGTTATGGCAGCACTGCATAATTCTCTTACTGTCATGCCATCCGTAAGATGCTTTTCTGTGACTGGTGAG
TACTCAACCAAGTCATTCTGAGAATAGTGTATGCGGCGACCGAGTTGCTCTTGCCCGGCGTCAATACGGG
ATAATACCGCGCCACATAGCAGAACTTTAAAAGTGCTCATCATTGGAAAACGTTCTTCGGGGCGAAAACT
CTCAAGGATCTTACCGCTGTTGAGATCCAGTTCGATGTAACCCACTCGTGCACCCAACTGATCTTCAGCA
TCTTTTACTTTCACCAGCGTTTCTGGGTGAGCAAAAACAGGAAGGCAAAATGCCGCAAAAAAGGGAATAA
GGGCGACACGGAAATGTTGAATACTCATACTCTTCCTTTTTCAATATTATTGAAGCATTTATCAGGGTTA
TTGTCTCATGAGCGGATACATATTTGAATGTATTTAGAAAAATAAACAAATAGGGGTTCCGCGCACATTT
CCCCGAAAAGTGCCACCTGACGTCGACGGATCGGGAGATCTCCCGATCCCCTATGGTGCACTCTCAGTAC
AATCTGCTCTGATGCCGCATAGTTAAGCCAGTATCTGCTCCCTGCTTGTGTGTTGGAGGTCGCTGAGTAG
TGCGCGAGCAAAATTTAAGCTACAACAAGGCAAGGCTTGACCGACAATTGCATGAAGAATCTGCTTAGG
Features (pLannotate 1.2.2; 20 found; start..end, strand, type, name):
     50..429     +  enhancer       CMV enhancer: human cytomegalovirus immediate early enhancer
    430..633     +  promoter       CMV promoter: human cytomegalovirus (CMV) immediate early promoter
    683..1966    +  CDS            Sp7: SP7_MOUSE - Also known as Osx. Experimental evidence at protein level: Swiss-Prot protein existence level 1. Transcriptional activator essential for osteoblast differentiation (PubMed:11792318, PubMed:17510056, PubMed:30026585). Binds to SP1 and EKLF consensus sequences and to other G/C-rich sequences (PubMed:11792318, PubMed:17510056). From Mus musculus (Mouse).
   1979..2001    +  CDS            HA (fragment): HA (human influenza hemagglutinin) epitope tag
   2081..2669    +  misc_feature   WPRE: woodchuck hepatitis virus posttranscriptional regulatory element
   2735..2783    +  polyA_signal   HSV TK poly(A) signal: herpes simplex virus thymidine kinase polyadenylation signal (Cole and Stacy, 1985)
   2874..2890    -  polyA_signal   bGH poly(A) signal (fragment): bovine growth hormone polyadenylation signal
   2985..3413    +  rep_origin     f1 ori (sequence partly withheld): f1 bacteriophage origin of replication; arrow indicates direction of (+) strand synthesis
   3427..3756    +  promoter       SV40 promoter: SV40 enhancer and early promoter
   3823..4614    +  CDS            neo: KKA2_KLEPN - Also known as kan, nptII. Experimental evidence at protein level: Swiss-Prot protein existence level 1. Resistance to kanamycin, neomycin, paromomycin, ribostamycin, butirosin and gentamicin B. From Klebsiella pneumoniae.
   4638..4796    +  CDS            ble (fragment): BLE_KLEPN - Experimental evidence at protein level: Swiss-Prot protein existence level 1. Binding protein with a strong affinity to the bleomycin family of antibiotics. Binds to CL990; an antimitotic-antibiotic compound. From Klebsiella pneumoniae.
   4791..4912    +  polyA_signal   SV40 poly(A) signal: SV40 polyadenylation signal
   4985..5001    -  protein_bind   lac operator: The lac repressor binds to the lac operator to inhibit transcription in E. coli. This inhibition can be relieved by adding lactose or isopropyl-β-D-thiogalactopyranoside (IPTG). lac repressor encoded by lacI
   5009..5039    -  promoter       lac promoter: promoter for the E. coli lac operon
   5054..5075    -  protein_bind   CAP binding site: CAP binding activates transcription in the presence of cAMP. E. coli catabolite activator protein
   5088..5180    -  CDS            lacI (fragment): lac repressor; lacI; The lac repressor binds to the lac operator to inhibit transcription in E. coli. This inhibition can be relieved by adding lactose or isopropyl-β-D-thiogalactopyranoside (IPTG).
   5363..5951    -  rep_origin     ori: high-copy-number ColE1/pMB1/pBR322/pUC origin of replication
   6122..6982    -  CDS            AmpR: β-lactamase; bla; confers resistance to ampicillin, carbenicillin, and related antibiotics
   6983..7087    -  promoter       AmpR promoter: bla
   7146..7198    -  misc_feature   bom (fragment): basis of mobility region from pBR322
