[The description below was written by a language model from this plasmid's Addgene catalogue record and pLannotate feature annotations shown in this document.]
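Description:
pCMV-sp7(mouse)-3HA is a mammalian expression plasmid of about 7.3 kb, built on a pCMV backbone to express mouse Sp7 (also known as Osterix/Osx) in mammalian cells. Sp7 is a zinc-finger transcriptional activator that binds G/C-rich sequences and is essential for osteoblast differentiation. The plasmid is propagated in E. coli through a high-copy ColE1/pUC-type origin and selected with ampicillin via the β-lactamase gene. An f1 origin and remnants of lac regulatory sequences are also present as backbone elements.

The 1,284 bp Sp7 coding sequence sits directly downstream of the human cytomegalovirus immediate-early enhancer and promoter, which drive strong constitutive transcription in most mammalian cell types. According to the catalogue entry, the protein carries a C-terminal triple HA epitope tag supplied by the backbone. The automated annotation flags only a single HA fragment just after the Sp7 open reading frame, which probably reflects incomplete detection of the repeated tag. The tag allows detection or immunoprecipitation of the protein with anti-HA antibodies. A WPRE follows the coding region to enhance transcript stability and expression, and an HSV TK polyadenylation signal lies downstream of it; only a short, reverse-oriented bGH poly(A) fragment is annotated beyond that.

A separate cassette places a neomycin/kanamycin phosphotransferase gene under the SV40 early promoter with an SV40 poly(A) signal, which in principle permits G418 selection of stably transfected cells. The associated work concerns regulation of Sp7 during osteogenic differentiation, so the construct is suited to overexpression and protein-level studies of tagged Sp7 in that context.
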