Addgene plasmid #248782: pCMV-sp7(mouse)-3HA
Purpose: Express mouse sp7 in mammalian cells
Depositing lab: Wenyan Ren. Depositing organization: Soochow University. Publication: Integrative analysis reveals synergistic regulation of Sp7 by BRD9 and Wnt/beta-catenin signaling during osteogenic differentiation. Wu L, Wang L, Zhuang Y, Luo Y, Zhu Q, Maimaitizunong M, Wang Y, Cheng Z, Li Y, Sheng X, Li M, Luo Q, Jiang X, Lei S, Lin X, Zhong Y, Ren W. Commun Biol. 2025 Dec 1. doi: 10.1038/s42003-025-09278-z. PubMed 41326797.
Backbone
  Vector backbone: pCMV
  Backbone size w/o insert (bp): 6021
  Total vector size (bp): 7305
  Vector type: Mammalian Expression
Growth in bacteria
  Bacterial resistance: Ampicillin, 100 μg/mL
  Growth temperature: 37°C
  Growth strain: DH5alpha
  Copy number: Unknown
Gene/Insert
  Gene/Insert name: sp7
  Species: M. musculus (mouse)
  Insert size (bp): 1284
  Entrez Gene: Sp7 (a.k.a. 6430578P22Rik, C22, Osx)
  Promoter: pCMV
  Tag / fusion protein: 3HA (C terminal on backbone)
  Cloning method: Ligation Independent Cloning
  Sequencing primers: 5′ TTGGCACCAAAATCAACGGG
Terms and licenses: Academic/Nonprofit Terms; Industry Terms: Not Available to Industry
How to cite: pCMV-sp7(mouse)-3HA was a gift from Wenyan Ren (Addgene plasmid # 248782 ; http://n2t.net/addgene:248782 ; RRID:Addgene_248782)
